Addgene plasmid #197606: pCDNA3_Csx29
Purpose: Expresses Csx29 in mammalian cells
Depositing lab: Feng Zhang. Depositing organization: Broad Institute. Publication: RNA-activated protein cleavage with a CRISPR-associated endopeptidase. Strecker J, Demircioglu FE, Li D, Faure G, Wilkinson ME, Gootenberg JS, Abudayyeh OO, Nishimasu H, Macrae RK, Zhang F. Science. 2022 Nov 25;378(6622):874-881. doi: 10.1126/science.add7450. Epub 2022 Nov 3. PubMed 36423276.
Backbone
  Vector backbone: pCDNA3
  Vector type: Mammalian Expression
Growth in bacteria
  Bacterial resistance: Ampicillin, 100 μg/mL
  Growth temperature: 37°C
  Growth strain: DH5alpha
  Copy number: High Copy
Gene/Insert
  Gene/Insert name: Csx29
Terms and licenses: Academic/Nonprofit Terms; Industry Terms: Not Available to Industry
How to cite: pCDNA3_Csx29 was a gift from Feng Zhang (Addgene plasmid # 197606 ; http://n2t.net/addgene:197606 ; RRID:Addgene_197606)
