[The description below was written by a language model from this plasmid's Addgene catalogue record and pLannotate feature annotations shown in this document.]
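Description:
pCDNA3_Csx29 is a mammalian expression plasmid of about 8 kb, built on the pCDNA3 backbone to express Csx29 in mammalian cells. It is propagated in E. coli as a high-copy plasmid through a ColE1/pUC-type origin and selected with ampicillin via the β-lactamase gene and its own promoter. An f1 phage origin is also present, along with small backbone remnants (a bom fragment, lac promoter/operator and a lacI fragment) that have no evident role in the construct's intended use.

The expression unit consists of the human cytomegalovirus immediate-early enhancer and promoter, followed by a T7 promoter and, downstream, the bovine growth hormone polyadenylation signal. The roughly 2.4 kb interval between the T7 promoter and the bGH signal is unannotated in the feature table and is where the Csx29 coding sequence would sit. The record gives no source organism, codon optimisation, epitope tags or localisation signals for the insert. A separate SV40 early promoter drives the neomycin phosphotransferase gene, terminated by an SV40 poly(A) signal, which would allow G418 selection of stably transfected cells. The SV40 region also typically supports episomal replication in cells expressing large T antigen. The annotation also detects a human U6 RNA polymerase III promoter upstream of the CMV enhancer, but no transcribed element downstream of it is annotated, so its function here is not stated.

The associated publication concerns RNA-activated protein cleavage by a CRISPR-associated endopeptidase, and the plasmid serves to supply Csx29 in mammalian cells for such work.
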