Features (pLannotate 1.2.2; 20 found; start..end, strand, type, name):
     28..80      -  misc_feature   bom (fragment): basis of mobility region from pBR322
    170..410     +  promoter       U6 promoter: RNA polymerase III promoter for human U6 snRNA
    538..917     +  enhancer       CMV enhancer: human cytomegalovirus immediate early enhancer
    918..1121    +  promoter       CMV promoter: human cytomegalovirus (CMV) immediate early promoter
   1117..1150    +  LTR            5' LTR (truncated) (fragment): truncated 5' long terminal repeat (LTR) from HIV-1
   1166..1184    +  promoter       T7 promoter: promoter for bacteriophage T7 RNA polymerase
   3558..3782    +  polyA_signal   bGH poly(A) signal: bovine growth hormone polyadenylation signal
   3786..3807    +  promoter       SV40 promoter (fragment): SV40 enhancer and early promoter
   3828..4256    +  rep_origin     f1 ori (sequence partly withheld): f1 bacteriophage origin of replication; arrow indicates direction of (+) strand synthesis
   4270..4599    +  promoter       SV40 promoter: SV40 enhancer and early promoter
   4666..5457    +  CDS            neo: KKA2_KLEPN - Also known as kan, nptII. Experimental evidence at protein level: Swiss-Prot protein existence level 1. Resistance to kanamycin, neomycin, paromomycin, ribostamycin, butirosin and gentamicin B. From Klebsiella pneumoniae.
   5481..5639    +  CDS            ble (fragment): BLE_KLEPN - Experimental evidence at protein level: Swiss-Prot protein existence level 1. Binding protein with a strong affinity to the bleomycin family of antibiotics. Binds to CL990; an antimitotic-antibiotic compound. From Klebsiella pneumoniae.
   5634..5755    +  polyA_signal   SV40 poly(A) signal: SV40 polyadenylation signal
   5828..5844    -  protein_bind   lac operator: The lac repressor binds to the lac operator to inhibit transcription in E. coli. This inhibition can be relieved by adding lactose or isopropyl-β-D-thiogalactopyranoside (IPTG). lac repressor encoded by lacI
   5852..5882    -  promoter       lac promoter: promoter for the E. coli lac operon
   5897..5918    -  protein_bind   CAP binding site: CAP binding activates transcription in the presence of cAMP. E. coli catabolite activator protein
   5931..6023    -  CDS            lacI (fragment): lac repressor; lacI; The lac repressor binds to the lac operator to inhibit transcription in E. coli. This inhibition can be relieved by adding lactose or isopropyl-β-D-thiogalactopyranoside (IPTG).
   6206..6794    -  rep_origin     ori: high-copy-number ColE1/pMB1/pBR322/pUC origin of replication
   6965..7825    -  CDS            AmpR: β-lactamase; bla; confers resistance to ampicillin, carbenicillin, and related antibiotics
   7826..7930    -  promoter       AmpR promoter: bla
>Addgene plasmid #197606 | pCDNA3_Csx29 | addgene full sequence | sequence record 394522 | Addgene NGS Result
GACGGATCGGGAGATCTCCCGATCCCCTATGGTGCACTCTCAGTACAATCTGCTCTGATGCCGCATAGTT
AAGCCAGTATCTGCTCCCTGCTTGTGTGTTGGAGGTCGCTGAGTAGTGCGCGAGCAAAATTTAAGCTACA
ACAAGGCAAGGCTTGACCGACTTAATTAAGAGGGCCTATTTCCCATGATTCCTTCATATTTGCATATACG
ATACAAGGCTGTTAGAGAGATAATTGGAATTAATTTGACTGTAAACACAAAGATATTAGTACAAAATACG
TGACGTAGAAAGTAATAATTTCTTGGGTAGTTTGCAGTTTTAAAATTATGTTTTAAAATGGACTATCATA
TGCTTACCGTAACTTGAAAGTATTTCGATTTCTTGGCTTTATATATCTTGTGGAAAGGACGAAACACCGT
AATTTCTACTCTTGTAGATGGAGACGATATATCGTCTCTTTTTCAATTGCATGAAGAATCTGCTTAGGGT
TAGGCGTTTTGCGCTGCTTCGCGATGTACGGGCCAGATATACGCGTTGACATTGATTATTGACTAGTTAT
TAATAGTAATCAATTACGGGGTCATTAGTTCATAGCCCATATATGGAGTTCCGCGTTACATAACTTACGG
TAAATGGCCCGCCTGGCTGACCGCCCAACGACCCCCGCCCATTGACGTCAATAATGACGTATGTTCCCAT
AGTAACGCCAATAGGGACTTTCCATTGACGTCAATGGGTGGAGTATTTACGGTAAACTGCCCACTTGGCA
GTACATCAAGTGTATCATATGCCAAGTACGCCCCCTATTGACGTCAATGACGGTAAATGGCCCGCCTGGC
ATTATGCCCAGTACATGACCTTATGGGACTTTCCTACTTGGCAGTACATCTACGTATTAGTCATCGCTAT
TACCATGGTGATGCGGTTTTGGCAGTACATCAATGGGCGTGGATAGCGGTTTGACTCACGGGGATTTCCA
AGTCTCCACCCCATTGACGTCAATGGGAGTTTGTTTTGGCACCAAAATCAACGGGACTTTCCAAAATGTC
GTAACAACTCCGCCCCATTGACGCAAATGGGCGGTAGGCGTGTACGGTGGGAGGTCTATATAAGCAGAGC
TCTCTGGCTAACTAGAGAACCCACTGCTTACTGGCTTATCGAAATTAATACGACTCACTATAGGGAGACC
CAAGCTGGCTAGCGTTTAAACTTAAGCTTGCCACCATGAGCAATCCTATCAGAGATATCCAGGACAGACT
GAAGACCGCCAAGTTCGACAACAAGGACGACATGATGAACCTGGCTTCAAGCCTGTACAAGTACGAGAAA
CAGCTGATGGACAGCTCTGAGGCTACACTGTGCCAGCAGGGCCTGAGCAACCGGCCTAACTCTTTTTCTC
AGCTGAGCCAATTTCGGGACAGCGACATTCAGAGCAAGGCCGGCGGCCAGACCGGTAAGTTCTGGCAGAA
CGAGTACGAGGCTTGTAAAAACTTCCAGACACACAAGGAGAGAAGAGAAACCCTGGAACAGATCATCAGA
TTCCTGCAAAATGGCGCTGAGGAAAAGGACGCTGATGATCTGCTGCTGAAGACCCTGGCCCGAGCCTACT
TCCACCGTGGACTGCTGTATAGACCTAAGGGCTTCAGCGTGCCTGCGAGGAAGGTGGAAGCCATGAAAAA
GGCCATCGCCTACTGCGAAATCATCCTTGATAAGAATGAGGAAGAATCGGAGGCTCTGAGAATCTGGCTG
TACGCCGCCATGGAACTCCGGAGATGCGGCGAGGAGTATCCTGAGAACTTTGCGGAGAAGCTGTTCTACC
TTGCCAACGACGGCTTCATCAGCGAGCTGTACGACATCCGGCTGTTCCTGGAATACACCGAGAGAGAAGA
GGACAACAACTTCCTGGACATGATCCTGCAGGAGAATCAGGACAGAGAAAGACTGTTCGAGCTGTGTCTG
TACAAGGCCAGAGCCTGTTTTCACCTGAACCAGCTGAACGACGTGCGGATCTACGGCGAGAGCGCAATCG
ACAACGCCCCTGGCGCCTTCGCCGATCCTTTCTGGGATGAACTGGTGGAGTTCATCAGAATGCTGCGGAA
CAAGAAGTCTGAACTGTGGAAGGAAATTGCCATCAAGGCCTGGGACAAGTGCAGAGAAAAGGAAATGAAG
GTGGGCAACAACATCTACCTTTCTTGGTACTGGGCCAGACAGAGAGAGCTGTACGACCTGGCCTTCATGG
CCCAAGACGGCATCGAGAAGAAAACAAGAATCGCCGATAGCCTGAAGAGCCGGACCACCCTGAGAATCCA
GGAGCTGAATGAGCTGAGAAAGGATGCCCACCGGAAGCAGAACCGTCGGCTGGAAGATAAGCTGGATCGG
ATCATCGAGCAGGAGAACGAGGCCAGAGACGGCGCCTACCTGCGGAGAAACCCCCCCTGCTTCACCGGCG
GAAAAAGAGAGGAAATCCCCTTTGCCAGACTTCCACAGAACTGGATCGCCGTGCACTTCTATCTGAACGA
GCTGGAAAGCCACGAAGGCGGCAAGGGCGGCCACGCCCTGATCTACGACCCTCAGAAGGCTGAGAAAGAT
CAGTGGCAAGACAAGAGCTTCGACTACAAAGAACTGCACAGAAAATTCCTCGAGTGGCAGGAGAACTACA
TCCTGAACGAGGAGGGCAGCGCCGATTTCCTGGTGACACTGTGCAGAGAGATCGAGAAAGCCATGCCTTT
CCTGTTTAAGTCCGAGGTGATCCCCGAGGACAGACCCGTGCTGTGGATTCCTCACGGCTTCCTGCATAGA
CTGCCTCTGCACGCCGCTATGAAGAGCGGAAACAATTCTAATATCGAGATCTTCTGGGAGCGGCACGCCA
GCAGATATCTCCCTGCTTGGCACCTGTTCGATCCTGCCCCATACAGCCGCGAGGAAAGCTCCACCCTGCT
GAAGAACTTCGAGGAGTACGACTTCCAGAACCTGGAAAACGGCGAAATCGAGGTCTACGCCCCCAGCAGC
CCCAAGAAGGTGAAGGAAGCCATCCGGGAAAACCCCGCTATTCTGCTGCTGCTGTGTCACGGCGAGGCCG
ACATGACAAACCCTTTCCGGAGCTGCCTGAAGCTGAAAAACAAAGATATGACCATCTTCGACCTGCTGAC
CGTGGAAGATGTGAGGCTGTCTGGCAGCAGAATCCTTCTGGGAGCCTGCGAGTCTGACATGGTGCCACCT
CTGGAGTTCAGCGTGGACGAACACCTGAGCGTGTCCGGCGCTTTTCTCAGCCATAAGGCCGGAGAAATCG
TCGCCGGCCTGTGGACCGTGGACTCTGAGAAGGTTGACGAGTGCTACAGCTACCTGGTGGAAGAGAAGGA
CTTCCTGAGAAACCTGCAGGAGTGGCAGATGGCCGAGACAGAGAACTTCAGAAGCGAGAATGATAGCTCC
CTGTTCTACAAGATCGCCCCATTTCGGATCATTGGCTTTCCTGCCGAATGAGAATTCTGCAGATATCCAG
CACAGTGGCGGCCGCTCGAGTCTAGAGGGCCCGTTTAAACCCGCTGATCAGCCTCGACTGTGCCTTCTAG
TTGCCAGCCATCTGTTGTTTGCCCCTCCCCCGTGCCTTCCTTGACCCTGGAAGGTGCCACTCCCACTGTC
CTTTCCTAATAAAATGAGGAAATTGCATCGCATTGTCTGAGTAGGTGTCATTCTATTCTGGGGGGTGGGG
TGGGGCAGGACAGCAAGGGGGAGGATTGGGAAGACAATAGCAGGCATGCTGGGGATGCGGTGGGCTCTAT
GGCTTCTGAGGCGGAAAGAACCAGCTGGGGCTCTAGGGGGTATCCCC
[124 nt withheld, positions 3828-3951]
C
[91 nt withheld, positions 3953-4043]
A
[49 nt withheld, positions 4045-4093]
CCTTTGACGTTGGAGTCCACGTTCTTT
[37 nt withheld, positions 4121-4157]
ACCCTATCTCGGTCTATTCTTTTGATTTATAAGGGATTTTGCCGATTTCGGCCTATTGGTTAAAAAATGA
GCTGATTTAACAAAAATTTAACGCGAATTAATTCTGTGGAATGTGTGTCAGTTAGGGTGTGGAAAGTCCC
CAGGCTCCCCAGCAGGCAGAAGTATGCAAAGCATGCATCTCAATTAGTCAGCAACCAGGTGTGGAAAGTC
CCCAGGCTCCCCAGCAGGCAGAAGTATGCAAAGCATGCATCTCAATTAGTCAGCAACCATAGTCCCGCCC
CTAACTCCGCCCATCCCGCCCCTAACTCCGCCCAGTTCCGCCCATTCTCCGCCCCATGGCTGACTAATTT
TTTTTATTTATGCAGAGGCCGAGGCCGCCTCTGCCTCTGAGCTATTCCAGAAGTAGTGAGGAGGCTTTTT
TGGAGGCCTAGGCTTTTGCAAAAAGCTCCCGGGAGCTTGTATATCCATTTTCGGATCTGATCAAGAGACA
GGATGAGGATCGTTTCGCATGATTGAACAAGATGGATTGCACGCAGGTTCTCCGGCCGCTTGGGTGGAGA
GGCTATTCGGCTATGACTGGGCACAACAGACAATCGGCTGCTCTGATGCCGCCGTGTTCCGGCTGTCAGC
GCAGGGGCGCCCGGTTCTTTTTGTCAAGACCGACCTGTCCGGTGCCCTGAATGAACTGCAGGACGAGGCA
GCGCGGCTATCGTGGCTGGCCACGACGGGCGTTCCTTGCGCAGCTGTGCTCGACGTTGTCACTGAAGCGG
GAAGGGACTGGCTGCTATTGGGCGAAGTGCCGGGGCAGGATCTCCTGTCATCTCACCTTGCTCCTGCCGA
GAAAGTATCCATCATGGCTGATGCAATGCGGCGGCTGCATACGCTTGATCCGGCTACCTGCCCATTCGAC
CACCAAGCGAAACATCGCATCGAGCGAGCACGTACTCGGATGGAAGCCGGTCTTGTCGATCAGGATGATC
TGGACGAAGAGCATCAGGGGCTCGCGCCAGCCGAACTGTTCGCCAGGCTCAAGGCGCGCATGCCCGACGG
CGAGGATCTCGTCGTGACCCATGGCGATGCCTGCTTGCCGAATATCATGGTGGAAAATGGCCGCTTTTCT
GGATTCATCGACTGTGGCCGGCTGGGTGTGGCGGACCGCTATCAGGACATAGCGTTGGCTACCCGTGATA
TTGCTGAAGAGCTTGGCGGCGAATGGGCTGACCGCTTCCTCGTGCTTTACGGTATCGCCGCTCCCGATTC
GCAGCGCATCGCCTTCTATCGCCTTCTTGACGAGTTCTTCTGAGCGGGACTCTGGGGTTCGAAATGACCG
ACCAAGCGACGCCCAACCTGCCATCACGAGATTTCGATTCCACCGCCGCCTTCTATGAAAGGTTGGGCTT
CGGAATCGTTTTCCGGGACGCCGGCTGGATGATCCTCCAGCGCGGGGATCTCATGCTGGAGTTCTTCGCC
CACCCCAACTTGTTTATTGCAGCTTATAATGGTTACAAATAAAGCAATAGCATCACAAATTTCACAAATA
AAGCATTTTTTTCACTGCATTCTAGTTGTGGTTTGTCCAAACTCATCAATGTATCTTATCATGTCTGTAT
ACCGTCGACCTCTAGCTAGAGCTTGGCGTAATCATGGTCATAGCTGTTTCCTGTGTGAAATTGTTATCCG
CTCACAATTCCACACAACATACGAGCCGGAAGCATAAAGTGTAAAGCCTGGGGTGCCTAATGAGTGAGCT
AACTCACATTAATTGCGTTGCGCTCACTGCCCGCTTTCCAGTCGGGAAACCTGTCGTGCCAGCTGCATTA
ATGAATCGGCCAACGCGCGGGGAGAGGCGGTTTGCGTATTGGGCGCTCTTCCGCTTCCTCGCTCACTGAC
TCGCTGCGCTCGGTCGTTCGGCTGCGGCGAGCGGTATCAGCTCACTCAAAGGCGGTAATACGGTTATCCA
CAGAATCAGGGGATAACGCAGGAAAGAACATGTGAGCAAAAGGCCAGCAAAAGGCCAGGAACCGTAAAAA
GGCCGCGTTGCTGGCGTTTTTCCATAGGCTCCGCCCCCCTGACGAGCATCACAAAAATCGACGCTCAAGT
CAGAGGTGGCGAAACCCGACAGGACTATAAAGATACCAGGCGTTTCCCCCTGGAAGCTCCCTCGTGCGCT
CTCCTGTTCCGACCCTGCCGCTTACCGGATACCTGTCCGCCTTTCTCCCTTCGGGAAGCGTGGCGCTTTC
TCATAGCTCACGCTGTAGGTATCTCAGTTCGGTGTAGGTCGTTCGCTCCAAGCTGGGCTGTGTGCACGAA
CCCCCCGTTCAGCCCGACCGCTGCGCCTTATCCGGTAACTATCGTCTTGAGTCCAACCCGGTAAGACACG
ACTTATCGCCACTGGCAGCAGCCACTGGTAACAGGATTAGCAGAGCGAGGTATGTAGGCGGTGCTACAGA
GTTCTTGAAGTGGTGGCCTAACTACGGCTACACTAGAAGAACAGTATTTGGTATCTGCGCTCTGCTGAAG
CCAGTTACCTTCGGAAAAAGAGTTGGTAGCTCTTGATCCGGCAAACAAACCACCGCTGGTAGCGGTGGTT
TTTTTGTTTGCAAGCAGCAGATTACGCGCAGAAAAAAAGGATCTCAAGAAGATCCTTTGATCTTTTCTAC
GGGGTCTGACGCTCAGTGGAACGAAAACTCACGTTAAGGGATTTTGGTCATGAGATTATCAAAAAGGATC
TTCACCTAGATCCTTTTAAATTAAAAATGAAGTTTTAAATCAATCTAAAGTATATATGAGTAAACTTGGT
CTGACAGTTACCAATGCTTAATCAGTGAGGCACCTATCTCAGCGATCTGTCTATTTCGTTCATCCATAGT
TGCCTGACTCCCCGTCGTGTAGATAACTACGATACGGGAGGGCTTACCATCTGGCCCCAGTGCTGCAATG
ATACCGCGAGACCCACGCTCACCGGCTCCAGATTTATCAGCAATAAACCAGCCAGCCGGAAGGGCCGAGC
GCAGAAGTGGTCCTGCAACTTTATCCGCCTCCATCCAGTCTATTAATTGTTGCCGGGAAGCTAGAGTAAG
TAGTTCGCCAGTTAATAGTTTGCGCAACGTTGTTGCCATTGCTACAGGCATCGTGGTGTCACGCTCGTCG
TTTGGTATGGCTTCATTCAGCTCCGGTTCCCAACGATCAAGGCGAGTTACATGATCCCCCATGTTGTGCA
AAAAAGCGGTTAGCTCCTTCGGTCCTCCGATCGTTGTCAGAAGTAAGTTGGCCGCAGTGTTATCACTCAT
GGTTATGGCAGCACTGCATAATTCTCTTACTGTCATGCCATCCGTAAGATGCTTTTCTGTGACTGGTGAG
TACTCAACCAAGTCATTCTGAGAATAGTGTATGCGGCGACCGAGTTGCTCTTGCCCGGCGTCAATACGGG
ATAATACCGCGCCACATAGCAGAACTTTAAAAGTGCTCATCATTGGAAAACGTTCTTCGGGGCGAAAACT
CTCAAGGATCTTACCGCTGTTGAGATCCAGTTCGATGTAACCCACTCGTGCACCCAACTGATCTTCAGCA
TCTTTTACTTTCACCAGCGTTTCTGGGTGAGCAAAAACAGGAAGGCAAAATGCCGCAAAAAAGGGAATAA
GGGCGACACGGAAATGTTGAATACTCATACTCTTCCTTTTTCAATATTATTGAAGCATTTATCAGGGTTA
TTGTCTCATGAGCGGATACATATTTGAATGTATTTAGAAAAATAAACAAATAGGGGTTCCGCGCACATTT
CCCCGAAAAGTGCCACCTGACGTC
